>Addgene plasmid #229296 | pXTK059 [Con-Pro_cat-Broad_PartType8] | addgene full sequence | sequence record 464687 | Addgene NGS Result
TTGAGATCCTTTTTTTCTGCGCGTAATCTGCTGCTTGCAAACAAAAAAACCACCGCTACCAGCGGTGGTT
TGTTTGCCGGATCAAGAGCTACCAACTCTTTTTCCGAAGGTAACTGGCTTCAGCAGAGCGCAGATACCAA
ATACTGTTCTTCTAGTGTAGCCGTAGTTAGGCCACCACTTCAAGAACTCTGTAGCACCGCCTACATACCT
CGCTCTGCTAATCCTGTTACCAGTGGCTGCTGCCAGTGGCGATAAGTCGTGTCTTACCGGGTTGGACTCA
AGACGATAGTTACCGGATAAGGCGCAGCGGTCGGGCTGAACGGGGGGTTCGTGCACACAGCCCAGCTTGG
AGCGAACGACCTACACCGAACTGAGATACCTACAGCGTGAGCTATGAGAAAGCGCCACGCTTCCCGAAGG
GAGAAAGGCGGACAGGTATCCGGTAAGCGGCAGGGTCGGAACAGGAGAGCGCACGAGGGAGCTTCCAGGG
GGAAACGCCTGGTATCTTTATAGTCCTGTCGGGTTTCGCCACCTCTGACTTGAGCGTCGATTTTTGTGAT
GCTCGTCAGGGGGGCGGAGCCTATGGAAAAACGCCAGCAACGCGAGTCGGTCTCTGCTGGGCGAAAATGA
GACGTTGATCGGCACGTAAGAGGTTCCAACTTTCACCATAATGAAATAAGATCACTACCGGGCGTATTTT
TTGAGTTATCGAGATTTTCAGGAGCTAAGGAAGCTAAAAATGTGAGACCAGAGTAGCCCGCCTAATGAGC
GGGCTTTTTTTTAATTCCCCTATTTGTTTATTTTTCTAAATACATTCAAATATGTATCCGCTCATGAGAC
AATAACCCTGATAAATGCTTCAATAATATTGAAAAAGGAAGAGTATGAGCATTCAGCATTTTCGTGTGGC
GCTGATTCCGTTTTTTGCGGCGTTTTGCCTGCCGGTGTTTGCGCATCCGGAAACCCTGGTGAAAGTGAAA
GATGCGGAAGATCAACTGGGTGCGCGCGTGGGCTATATTGAACTGGATCTGAACAGCGGCAAAATTCTGG
AATCTTTTCGTCCGGAAGAACGTTTTCCGATGATGAGCACCTTTAAAGTGCTGCTGTGCGGTGCGGTTCT
GAGCCGTGTGGATGCGGGCCAGGAACAACTGGGCCGTCGTATTCATTATAGCCAGAACGATCTGGTGGAA
TATAGCCCGGTGACCGAAAAACATCTGACCGATGGCATGACCGTGCGTGAACTGTGCAGCGCGGCGATTA
CCATGAGCGATAACACCGCGGCGAACCTGCTGCTGACGACCATTGGCGGTCCGAAAGAACTGACCGCGTT
TCTGCATAACATGGGCGATCATGTGACCCGTCTGGATCGTTGGGAACCGGAACTGAACGAAGCGATTCCG
AACGATGAACGTGATACCACCATGCCGGCAGCAATGGCGACCACCCTGCGTAAACTGCTGACGGGTGAGC
TGCTGACCCTGGCAAGCCGCCAGCAACTGATTGATTGGATGGAAGCGGATAAAGTGGCGGGTCCGCTGCT
GCGTAGCGCGCTGCCGGCTGGCTGGTTTATTGCGGATAAAAGCGGTGCGGGCGAACGTGGCAGCCGTGGC
ATTATTGCGGCGCTGGGCCCGGATGGTAAACCGAGCCGTATTGTGGTGATTTATACCACCGGCAGCCAGG
CGACGATGGATGAACGTAACCGTCAGATTGCGGAAATTGGCGCGAGCCTGATTAAACATTGGTAAACCGA
TACAATTAAAGGCTCCTTTTGGAGCCTTTTTTTTTGGACGACCCTTGTCAGATCAAAGGATCTTC
Features (pLannotate 1.2.2; 5 found; start..end, strand, type, name):
      1..589     +  rep_origin     ori: high-copy-number ColE1/pMB1/pBR322/pUC origin of replication
    636..738     +  promoter       cat promoter: promoter of the E. coli cat gene encoding chloramphenicol acetyltransferase
    793..884     +  promoter       AmpR promoter: bla
    885..1742    +  CDS            bla: BLAT_ECOLX - Experimental evidence at protein level: Swiss-Prot protein existence level 1. TEM-type are the most prevalent beta-lactamases in enterobacteria; they hydrolyze the beta-lactam bond in susceptible beta-lactam antibiotics, thus conferring resistance to penicillins and cephalosporins. TEM-3 and TEM-4 are capable of hydrolyzing cefotaxime and ceftazidime. TEM-5 is capable of hydrolyzing ceftazidime. TEM-6 is capable of hydrolyzing ceftazidime and aztreonam. TEM-8/CAZ-2, TEM- 16/CAZ-7 and TEM-24/CAZ-6 are markedly active against ceftazidime. IRT- 4 shows resistance to beta-lactamase in
   1749..1788    +  terminator     fd terminator: central terminator from bacteriophage fd (Otsuka and Kunisawa, 1982)
