[The description below was written by a language model from this plasmid's Addgene catalogue record and pLannotate feature annotations shown in this document.]
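Description:
pXTK059 [Con-Pro_cat-Broad_PartType8] is a small (about 1.8 kb) Golden Gate part plasmid from the XanthoMoClo modular cloning toolkit, which was developed for genetic engineering of the bacterial genera Xanthobacter and Roseixanthobacter. It is built on the pXTK backbone and is catalogued as a bacterial expression vector. In practice it serves as a storage and donor plasmid for a single standardized part rather than as an expression construct. It is maintained in E. coli through a ColE1/pMB1/pUC-family origin of replication and selected with ampicillin. Resistance comes from a TEM-type beta-lactamase (bla) gene driven by its own AmpR promoter and followed by the bacteriophage fd central terminator. The catalogue entry lists the plasmid as low copy, whereas the automated annotation labels the origin as a high-copy type. The record does not resolve this difference.

The payload is a roughly 100 bp synthetic part annotated as the cat promoter, the constitutive promoter of the E. coli chloramphenicol acetyltransferase gene. It sits between the origin and the ampicillin resistance cassette. No coding sequence, tag or reporter is attached to it. The part is designated "Broad" and assigned to Part Type 8 in the toolkit's hierarchy, although the record does not explain what that position corresponds to or what "Broad" specifically denotes. The flanking Type IIS restriction sites and overhangs expected for a Golden Gate part are also not annotated, and the 5′ cloning site is listed as unknown. The plasmid is intended to supply this constitutive promoter module for one-pot Golden Gate assembly with other XanthoMoClo parts into larger multi-part constructs.
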