Addgene plasmid #229296: pXTK059 [Con-Pro_cat-Broad_PartType8]
Purpose: XanthoMoClo Golden Gate Part Plasmid for cloning, contains Constitutive-Promoter_cat-Broad_PartType8
Depositing lab: Michael Springer. Depositing organization: Harvard Medical School. Publication: XanthoMoClo horizontal line A Robust Modular Cloning Genetic Toolkit for the Genera Xanthobacter and Roseixanthobacter. Soltysiak MPM, Ory ALH, Lee AD, Christophersen CE, Jalihal AP, Springer M. ACS Synth Biol. 2025 Apr 18;14(4):1173-1190. doi: 10.1021/acssynbio.4c00806. Epub 2025 Mar 13. PubMed 40080684.
Backbone
  Vector backbone: pXTK
  Vector type: Bacterial Expression
Growth in bacteria
  Bacterial resistance: Ampicillin, 100 μg/mL
  Growth temperature: 37°C
  Growth strain: DH5alpha
  Copy number: Low Copy
Gene/Insert
  Gene/Insert name: cat Promoter (Broad) (alt name: Constitutive-Promoter_cat-Broad_PartType8)
  Species: Synthetic
  Cloning method: Restriction Enzyme; 5′ cloning site unknown (unknown if destroyed)
Terms and licenses: Academic/Nonprofit Terms; Industry Terms: Not Available to Industry
How to cite: pXTK059 [Con-Pro_cat-Broad_PartType8] was a gift from Michael Springer (Addgene plasmid # 229296 ; http://n2t.net/addgene:229296 ; RRID:Addgene_229296)
